>Addgene plasmid #207497 | pIG-834_NY-ESO-1_TCR_FAS/IL4R | addgene full sequence | sequence record 412309 | Addgene NGS Result
GAAGATCCTTTGATCTTTTCTACGGGGTCTGACGCTCAGTGGAACGAAAACTCACGTTAAGGGATTTTGG
TCATGAGATTATCAAAAAGGATCTTCACCTAGATCCTTTTAAATTAAAAATGAAGTTTTAAATCAATCTA
AAGTATATATGAGTAAACTTGGTCTGACAGTTACCAATGCTTAATCAGTGAGGCACCTATCTCAGCGATC
TGTCTATTTCGTTCATCCATAGTTGCCTGACTCCCCGTCGTGTAGATAACTACGATACGGGAGGGCTTAC
CATCTGGCCCCAGTGCTGCAATGATACCGCGAGACCCACGCTCACCGGCTCCAGATTTATCAGCAATAAA
CCAGCCAGCCGGAAGGGCCGAGCGCAGAAGTGGTCCTGCAACTTTATCCGCCTCCATCCAGTCTATTAAT
TGTTGCCGGGAAGCTAGAGTAAGTAGTTCGCCAGTTAATAGTTTGCGCAACGTTGTTGCCATTGCTACAG
GCATCGTGGTGTCACGCTCGTCGTTTGGTATGGCTTCATTCAGCTCCGGTTCCCAACGATCAAGGCGAGT
TACATGATCCCCCATGTTGTGCAAAAAAGCGGTTAGCTCCTTCGGTCCTCCGATCGTTGTCAGAAGTAAG
TTGGCCGCAGTGTTATCACTCATGGTTATGGCAGCACTGCATAATTCTCTTACTGTCATGCCATCCGTAA
GATGCTTTTCTGTGACTGGTGAGTACTCAACCAAGTCATTCTGAGAATAGTGTATGCGGCGACCGAGTTG
CTCTTGCCCGGCGTCAATACGGGATAATACCGCGCCACATAGCAGAACTTTAAAAGTGCTCATCATTGGA
AAACGTTCTTCGGGGCGAAAACTCTCAAGGATCTTACCGCTGTTGAGATCCAGTTCGATGTAACCCACTC
GTGCACCCAACTGATCTTCAGCATCTTTTACTTTCACCAGCGTTTCTGGGTGAGCAAAAACAGGAAGGCA
AAATGCCGCAAAAAAGGGAATAAGGGCGACACGGAAATGTTGAATACTCATACTCTTCCTTTTTCAATAT
TATTGAAGCATTTATCAGGGTTATTGTCTCATGAGCGGATACATATTTGAATGTATTTAGAAAAATAAAC
AAATAGGGGTTCCGCGCACATTTCCCCGAAAAGTGCCACCTGACGTCTAAGAAACCATTATTATCATGAC
ATTAACCTATAAAAATAGGCGTATCACGAGGCCCTTTCGTCTCGCGCGTTTCGGTGATGACGGTGAAAAC
CTCTGACACATGCAGCTCCCGGAGACGGTCACAGCTTGTCTGTAAGCGGATGCCGGGAGCAGACAAGCCC
GTCAGGGCGCGTCAGCGGGTGTTGGCGGGTGTCGGGGCTGGCTTAACTATGCGGCATCAGAGCAGATTGT
ACTGAGAGTGCACCATATGCGGTGTGAAATACCGCACAGATGCGTAAGGAGAAAATACCGCATCAGGCGC
CATTCACCATTCAGGCTGCGCAACTGTTGGGAAGGGCGATCGGTGCGGGCCTCTTCGCTATTACGCCAGC
TGGCGAAAGGGGGATGTGCTGCAAGGCGATTAAGTTGGGTAACGCCAGGGTTTTCCCAGTCACGACGTTG
TAAAACGACGGCCAGTGAATTCGAGCTCGGTACCCGGGGATTTCAGGTTTCCTTGAGTGGCAGGCCAGGC
CTGGCCGTGAACGTTCACTGAAATCATGGCCTCTTGGCCAAGATTGATAGCTTGTGCCTGTCCCTGAGTC
CCAGTCCATCACGAGCAGCTGGTTTCTAAGATGCTATTTCCCGTATAAAGCATGAGCACGTGCATTCGCA
CGCCCACAGAGCCCCGCCCTTGTCCATCACTGGCATCTGGACTCCAGCCTGGGTTGGGGCAAAGAGGGAA
ATGAGATCATGTCCTAACCCTGATCCTCTTGTCCCACAGATATCCAGAACCCTGACCCTGCCGGATCGGG
TGGGACTAGTGGCGGCGGGGGGAGCGGCGGACAGTGCACCAACTATGCGCTGCTGAAACTGGCGGGCGAT
GTGGAAAGCAACCCGGGCCCGATGCTGGGCATCTGGACCCTCCTACCTCTGGTTCTTACGTCTGTTGCTA
GATTATCGTCCAAAAGTGTTAATGCCCAAGTGACTGACATCAACTCCAAGGGATTGGAATTGAGGAAGAC
TGTTACTACAGTTGAGACTCAGAACTTGGAAGGCCTGCATCATGATGGCCAATTCTGCCATAAGCCCTGT
CCTCCAGGTGAAAGGAAAGCTAGGGACTGCACAGTCAATGGGGATGAACCAGACTGCGTGCCCTGCCAAG
AAGGGAAGGAGTACACAGACAAAGCCCATTTTTCTTCCAAATGCAGAAGATGTAGATTGTGTGATGAAGG
ACATGGCTTAGAAGTGGAAATAAACTGCACCCGGACCCAGAATACCAAGTGCAGATGTAAACCAAACTTT
TTTTGTAACTCTACTGTATGTGAACACTGTGACCCTTGCACCAAATGTGAACATGGAATCATCAAGGAAT
GCACACTCACCAGCAACACCAAGTGCAAAGAGGAAGGATCCAGATCTAACTTGGGGTGGCTTTGTCTTCT
TCTTTTGCCAATTCCACTAATTGTTTGGGTGAAGAGAAAGGAAGTACAGAAAAAGATTAAGAAAGAATGG
TGGGATCAGATTCCCAACCCAGCCCGCAGCCGCCTCGTGGCTATAATAATCCAGGATGCTCAGGGGTCAC
AGTGGGAGAAGCGGTCCCGAGGCCAGGAACCAGCCAAGTGCCCACACTGGAAGAATTGTCTTACCAAGCT
CTTGCCCTGTTTTCTGGAGCACAACATGAAAAGGGATGAAGATCCTCACAAGGCTGCCAAAGAGATGCCT
TTCCAGGGCTCTGGAAAATCAGCATGGTGCCCAGTGGAGATCAGCAAGACAGTCCTCTGGCCAGAGAGCA
TCAGCGTGGTGCGATGTGTGGAGTTGTTTGAGGCCCCGGTGGAGTGTGAGGAGGAGGAGGAGGTAGAGGA
AGAAAAAGGGAGCTTCTGTGCATCGCCTGAGAGCAGCAGGGATGACTTCCAGGAGGGAAGGGAGGGCATT
GTGGCCCGGCTAACAGAGAGCCTGTTCCTGGACCTGCTCGGAGAGGAGAATGGGGGCTTTTGCCAGCAGG
ACATGGGGGAGTCATGCCTTCTTCCACCTTCGGGAAGTACGAGTGCTCACATGCCCTGGGATGAGTTCCC
AAGTGCAGGGCCCAAGGAGGCACCTCCCTGGGGCAAGGAGCAGCCTCTCCACCTGGAGCCAAGTCCTCCT
GCCAGCCCGACCCAGAGTCCAGACAACCTGACTTGCACAGAGACGCCCCTCGTCATCGCAGGCAACCCTG
CTTACCGCAGCTTCAGCAACTCCCTGAGCCAGTCACCGTGTCCCAGAGAGCTGGGTCCAGACCCACTGCT
GGCCAGACACCTGGAGGAAGTAGAACCCGAGATGCCCTGTGTCCCCCAGCTCTCTGAGCCAACCACTGTG
CCCCAACCTGAGCCAGAAACCTGGGAGCAGATCCTCCGCCGAAATGTCCTCCAGCATGGGGCAGCTGCAG
CCCCCGTCTCGGCCCCCACCAGTGGCTATCAGGAGTTTGTACATGCGGTGGAGCAGGGTGGCACCCAGGC
CAGTGCGGTGGTGGGCTTGGGTCCCCCAGGAGAGGCTGGTTACAAGGCCTTCTCAAGCCTGCTTGCCAGC
AGTGCTGTGTCCCCAGAGAAATGTGGGTTTGGGGCTAGCAGTGGGGAAGAGGGGTATAAGCCTTTCCAAG
ACCTCATTCCTGGCTGCCCTGGGGACCCTGCCCCAGTCCCTGTCCCCTTGTTCACCTTTGGACTGGACAG
GGAGCCACCTCGCAGTCCGCAGAGCTCACATCTCCCAAGCAGCTCCCCAGAGCACCTGGGTCTGGAGCCG
GGGGAAAAGGTAGAGGACATGCCAAAGCCCCCACTTCCCCAGGAGCAGGCCACAGACCCCCTTGTGGACA
GCCTGGGCAGTGGCATTGTCTACTCAGCCCTTACCTGCCACCTGTGCGGCCACCTGAAACAGTGTCATGG
CCAGGAGGATGGTGGCCAGACCCCTGTCATGGCCAGTCCTTGCTGTGGCTGCTGCTGTGGAGACAGGTCC
TCGCCCCCTACAACCCCCCTGAGGGCCCCAGACCCCTCTCCAGGTGGGGTTCCACTGGAGGCCAGTCTGT
GTCCGGCCTCCCTGGCACCCTCGGGCATCTCAGAGAAGAGTAAATCCTCATCATCCTTCCATCCTGCCCC
TGGCAATGCTCAGAGCTCAAGCCAGACCCCCAAAATCGTGAACTTTGTCTCCGTGGGACCCACATACATG
AGGGTCTCTAGGGCTAAGAGAGGTTCAGGATCTGGGGGGGGGTCTGGCGGAGGAACCGGTGCTGGAAGTG
GTGAGGGCAGGGGATCTCTCCTTACTTGTGGCGACGTGGAGGAGAACCCCGGCCCCATGAGCATCGGCCT
CCTGTGCTGTGCAGCCTTGTCTCTCCTGTGGGCAGGTCCAGTGAATGCTGGTGTCACTCAGACCCCAAAA
TTCCAGGTCCTGAAGACAGGACAGAGCATGACACTGCAGTGTGCCCAGGATATGAACCATGAATACATGT
CCTGGTATCGACAAGACCCAGGCATGGGGCTGAGGCTGATTCATTACTCAGTTGGTGCTGGTATCACTGA
CCAAGGAGAAGTCCCCAATGGCTACAATGTCTCCAGATCAACCACAGAGGATTTCCCGCTCAGGCTGCTG
TCGGCTGCTCCCTCCCAGACATCTGTGTACTTCTGTGCCAGCAGTTACGTCGGGAACACCGGGGAGCTGT
TTTTTGGAGAAGGCTCTAGGCTGACCGTACTGGAGGACCTGAAAAACGTGTTCCCACCCGAGGTCGCTGT
GTTTGAGCCATCAGAAGCAGAGATCTCCCACACCCAAAAGGCCACACTGGTATGCCTGGCCACAGGCTTC
TACCCCGACCACGTGGAGCTGAGCTGGTGGGTGAATGGGAAGGAGGTGCACAGTGGGGTCAGCACAGACC
CGCAGCCCCTCAAGGAGCAGCCCGCCCTCAATGACTCCAGATACTGCCTGAGCAGCCGCCTGAGGGTCTC
GGCCACCTTCTGGCAGAACCCCCGCAACCACTTCCGCTGTCAAGTCCAGTTCTACGGGCTCTCGGAGAAT
GACGAGTGGACCCAGGATAGGGCCAAACCCGTCACCCAGATCGTCAGCGCCGAGGCCTGGGGTAGAGCAG
ACTGTGGCTTCACCTCCGAGTCTTACCAGCAAGGGGTCCTGTCTGCCACCATCCTCTATGAGATCTTGCT
AGGGAAGGCCACCTTGTATGCCGTGCTGGTCAGTGCCCTCGTGCTGATGGCTATGGTCAAGAGAAAGGAT
TCCAGAGGCCGGGCCAAGCGGTCCGGATCCGGAGCCACCAACTTCAGCCTGCTGAAGCAGGCCGGCGACG
TGGAGGAGAACCCCGGCCCCATGGAGACCCTCTTGGGCCTGCTTATCCTTTGGCTGCAGCTGCAATGGGT
GAGCAGCAAACAGGAGGTGACGCAGATTCCTGCAGCTCTGAGTGTCCCAGAAGGAGAAAACTTGGTTCTC
AACTGCAGTTTCACTGATAGCGCTATTTACAACCTCCAGTGGTTTAGGCAGGACCCTGGGAAAGGTCTCA
CATCTCTGTTGCTTATTCAGTCAAGTCAGAGAGAGCAAACAAGTGGAAGACTTAATGCCTCGCTGGATAA
ATCATCAGGACGTAGTACTTTATACATTGCAGCTTCTCAGCCTGGTGACTCAGCCACCTACCTCTGTGCT
GTGAGGCCCCTGTACGGAGGAAGCTACATACCTACATTTGGAAGAGGAACCAGCCTTATTGTTCATCCGT
ATATCCAGAACCCTGACCCTGCGGTGTACCAGCTGAGAGACTCTAAATCCAGTGACAAGTCTGTCTGCCT
ATTCACCGATTTTGATTCTCAAACAAATGTGTCACAAAGTAAGGATTCTGATGTGTATATCACAGACAAA
ACTGTGCTAGACATGAGGTCTATGGACTTCAAGAGCAACAGTGCTGTGGCCTGGAGCAACAAATCTGACT
TTGCATGTGCAAACGCCTTCAACAACAGCATTATTCCAGAAGACACCTTCTTCCCCAGCCCAGGTAAGGG
CAGCTTTGGTGCCTTCGCAGGCTGTTTCCTTGCTTCAGGAATGGCCATCCTCTAGAGTCGACCTGCAGGC
ATGCAAGCTTGGCGTAATCATGGTCATAGCTGTTTCCTGTGTGAAATTGTTATCCGCTCACAATTCCACA
CAACATACGAGCCGGAAGCATAAAGTGTAAAGCCTGGGGTGCCTAATGAGTGAGCTAACTCACATTAATT
GCGTTGCGCTCACTGCCCGCTTTCCAGTCGGGAAACCTGTCGTGCCAGCTGCATTAATGAATCGGCCAAC
GCGCGGGGAGAGGCGGTTTGCGTATTGGGCGCTCTTCCGCTTCCTCGCTCACTGACTCGCTGCGCTCGGT
CGTTCGGCTGCGGCGAGCGGTATCAGCTCACTCAAAGGCGGTAATACGGTTATCCACAGAATCAGGGGAT
AACGCAGGAAAGAACATGTGAGCAAAAGGCCAGCAAAAGGCCAGGAACCGTAAAAAGGCCGCGTTGCTGG
CGTTTTTCCATAGGCTCCGCCCCCCTGACGAGCATCACAAAAATCGACGCTCAAGTCAGAGGTGGCGAAA
CCCGACAGGACTATAAAGATACCAGGCGTTTCCCCCTGGAAGCTCCCTCGTGCGCTCTCCTGTTCCGACC
CTGCCGCTTACCGGATACCTGTCCGCCTTTCTCCCTTCGGGAAGCGTGGCGCTTTCTCATAGCTCACGCT
GTAGGTATCTCAGTTCGGTGTAGGTCGTTCGCTCCAAGCTGGGCTGTGTGCACGAACCCCCCGTTCAGCC
CGACCGCTGCGCCTTATCCGGTAACTATCGTCTTGAGTCCAACCCGGTAAGACACGACTTATCGCCACTG
GCAGCAGCCACTGGTAACAGGATTAGCAGAGCGAGGTATGTAGGCGGTGCTACAGAGTTCTTGAAGTGGT
GGCCTAACTACGGCTACACTAGAAGAACAGTATTTGGTATCTGCGCTCTGCTGAAGCCAGTTACCTTCGG
AAAAAGAGTTGGTAGCTCTTGATCCGGCAAACAAACCACCGCTGGTAGCGGTGGTTTTTTTGTTTGCAAG
CAGCAGATTACGCGCAGAAAAAAAGGATCTCAA
Features (pLannotate 1.2.2; 18 found; start..end, strand, type, name):
    171..1031    -  CDS            AmpR: β-lactamase; bla; confers resistance to ampicillin, carbenicillin, and related antibiotics
   1032..1136    -  promoter       AmpR promoter: bla
   1231..1266    +  CDS            rop (fragment): Rop protein, which maintains plasmids at low copy number; rop
   1368..1467    +  misc_feature   bom (fragment): basis of mobility region from pBR322
   1477..1630    -  CDS            lacZα (fragment): LacZα fragment of β-galactosidase; lacZ fragment
   2052..2654    +  CDS            FAS (fragment): TNR6_HUMAN - Also known as APT1, FAS1, TNFRSF6. Experimental evidence at protein level: Swiss-Prot protein existence level 1. Receptor for TNFSF6/FASLG. The adapter molecule FADD recruits caspase-8 to the activated receptor. The resulting death-inducing signaling complex (DISC) performs caspase-8 proteolytic activation which initiates the subsequent cascade of caspases (aspartate-specific cysteine proteases) mediating apoptosis. FAS-mediated apoptosis may have a role in the induction of peripheral tolerance, in the antigen- stimulated suicide of mature T-cells, or both. The secreted isoforms 2
   2583..4349    +  CDS            IL4R (fragment): IL4RA_HUMAN - Also known as IL4RA. Experimental evidence at protein level: Swiss-Prot protein existence level 1. Soluble IL4R (sIL4R) inhibits IL4-mediated cell proliferation and IL5 up-regulation by T-cells. From Homo sapiens (Human).
   4467..4808    +  CDS            TRBV6-5: TVB65_HUMAN - Experimental evidence at protein level: Swiss-Prot protein existence level 1. V region of the variable domain of T cell receptor (TR) beta chain that participates in the antigen recognition (PubMed:24600447). Alpha-beta T cell receptors are antigen specific receptors which are essential to the immune response and are present on the cell surface of T lymphocytes. Recognize peptide-major histocompatibility (MH) (pMH) complexes that are displayed by antigen presenting cells (APC), a prerequisite for efficient T cell adaptive immunity against pathogens (PubMed:25493333). Binding of a
   4815..4862    +  CDS            TRBJ2-2: TJB22_HUMAN - Protein predicted: Swiss-Prot protein existence level 4. J region of the variable domain of T cell receptor (TR) beta chain that participates in the antigen recognition (PubMed:24600447). Alpha-beta T cell receptors are antigen specific receptors which are essential to the immune response and are present on the cell surface of T lymphocytes. Recognize peptide-major histocompatibility (MH) (pMH) complexes that are displayed by antigen presenting cells (APC), a prerequisite for efficient T cell adaptive immunity against pathogens (PubMed:25493333). Binding of alpha-beta TR to pMH c
   4866..5399    +  CDS            TRBC2: TRBC2_HUMAN - Also known as TCRBC2 From Homo sapiens (Human).
   5481..5816    +  CDS            TRAV21: TVA21_HUMAN - Experimental evidence at protein level: Swiss-Prot protein existence level 1. V region of the variable domain of T cell receptor (TR) alpha chain that participates in the antigen recognition (PubMed:24600447). Alpha-beta T cell receptors are antigen specific receptors which are essential to the immune response and are present on the cell surface of T lymphocytes. Recognize peptide-major histocompatibility (MH) (pMH) complexes that are displayed by antigen presenting cells (APC), a prerequisite for efficient T cell adaptive immunity against pathogens (PubMed:25493333). Binding of
   5883..6152    +  CDS            TRAC (fragment): TRAC_HUMAN - Also known as TCRA. Experimental evidence at protein level: Swiss-Prot protein existence level 1. Constant region of T cell receptor (TR) alpha chain (PubMed:24600447). Alpha-beta T cell receptors are antigen specific receptors which are essential to the immune response and are present on the cell surface of T lymphocytes. Recognize peptide-major histocompatibility (MH) (pMH) complexes that are displayed by antigen presenting cells (APC), a prerequisite for efficient T cell adaptive immunity against pathogens (PubMed:25493333). Binding of alpha-beta TR to pMH complex initiates TR-
   6207..6240    +  misc_feature   MCS (fragment): pUC18/19 multiple cloning site
   6277..6293    -  protein_bind   lac operator: The lac repressor binds to the lac operator to inhibit transcription in E. coli. This inhibition can be relieved by adding lactose or isopropyl-β-D-thiogalactopyranoside (IPTG). lac repressor encoded by lacI
   6301..6331    -  promoter       lac promoter: promoter for the E. coli lac operon
   6346..6367    -  protein_bind   CAP binding site: CAP binding activates transcription in the presence of cAMP. E. coli catabolite activator protein
   6380..6472    -  CDS            lacI (fragment): lac repressor; lacI; The lac repressor binds to the lac operator to inhibit transcription in E. coli. This inhibition can be relieved by adding lactose or isopropyl-β-D-thiogalactopyranoside (IPTG).
   6655..7243    -  rep_origin     ori: high-copy-number ColE1/pMB1/pBR322/pUC origin of replication
