[The description below was written by a language model from this plasmid's Addgene catalogue record and pLannotate feature annotations shown in this document.]
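Description:
pIG-834_NY-ESO-1_TCR_FAS/IL4R is a pUC19-based, high-copy bacterial plasmid (7,243 nt in the sequenced record) that serves as a source of homology-directed repair template DNA for non-viral CRISPR knock-in at the TRAC locus of human T cells. It is not itself an expression vector. In E. coli it is maintained by the ColE1/pUC origin and selected through the β-lactamase (AmpR) gene and its promoter. The remaining backbone annotations are pUC leftovers: lacZα, lac promoter and operator, CAP site, multiple cloning site fragments, and short rop, bom and lacI remnants.

The payload, assembled by Gibson cloning, runs in a single orientation and begins with a chimeric human receptor: a FAS fragment is joined directly to a large IL4R fragment, and the two annotations overlap at the junction. This arrangement is consistent with a switch-receptor design that pairs part of the death receptor with IL-4 receptor alpha sequence, although the record does not define the exact domain boundaries. Downstream lie the chains of the NY-ESO-1-specific T cell receptor. A complete beta chain is present (TRBV6-5, TRBJ2-2, TRBC2), followed by the alpha variable region (TRAV21) and a partial TRAC segment. That TRAC segment probably forms part of the homology to the target locus, so that the alpha chain is completed by the endogenous constant region after integration.

No eukaryotic promoter is annotated, which fits expression driven by the endogenous TRAC locus. The short unannotated gaps between the coding units may hold self-cleaving peptide linkers, but the feature table does not identify them, nor does it annotate the homology arms explicitly. The construct comes from a modular pooled screen of synthetic knock-in sequences aimed at programming durable T cell therapies.
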