Addgene plasmid #207497: pIG-834_NY-ESO-1_TCR_FAS/IL4R
Purpose: This plasmid can be used to generate HDR templates for non-viral knockin into the TRAC locus of human T cells.
Depositing lab: Alexander Marson. Publication: Modular pooled discovery of synthetic knockin sequences to program durable cell therapies. Blaeschke F, Chen YY, Apathy R, Daniel B, Chen AY, Chen PA, Sandor K, Zhang W, Li Z, Mowery CT, Yamamoto TN, Nyberg WA, To A, Yu R, Bueno R, Kim MC, Schmidt R, Goodman DB, Feuchtinger T, Eyquem J, Jimmie Ye C, Carnevale J, Satpathy AT, Shifrut E, Roth TL, Marson A. Cell. 2023 Sep 14;186(19):4216-4234.e33. doi: 10.1016/j.cell.2023.08.013. PubMed 37714135.
Backbone
  Vector backbone: PUC19
  Vector type: CRISPR
Growth in bacteria
  Bacterial resistance: Ampicillin, 100 μg/mL
  Growth temperature: 37°C
  Growth strain: NEB Stable
  Copy number: High Copy
Gene/Insert
  Gene/Insert name: FAS/IL4R, NY-ESO-1_TCR
  Species: H. sapiens (human)
  Entrez Gene: FAS (a.k.a. ALPS1A, APO-1, APT1, CD95, FAS1, FASTM, TNFRSF6)
  Cloning method: Gibson Cloning
Resource information
  A portion of this plasmid was derived from a plasmid made by: NY-ESO-1 TCR sequence was provided by Antoni Ribas.
Terms and licenses: Academic/Nonprofit Terms; Industry Terms: Not Available to Industry
Depositor comments: Please visit https://doi.org/10.1101/2022.07.27.501186 for bioRxiv preprint.
How to cite: pIG-834_NY-ESO-1_TCR_FAS/IL4R was a gift from Alexander Marson (Addgene plasmid # 207497 ; http://n2t.net/addgene:207497 ; RRID:Addgene_207497)
